Addgene plasmid #120727: pcDNA-DDX11-Flag-WT
Purpose: Expression of a Flag-tagged version of DDX11 WT in mammalian cells
Depositing lab: Francesca Pisani. Depositing organization: CNR, Istituto di Biochimica delle Proteine. Publication: Interaction of the Warsaw breakage syndrome DNA helicase DDX11 with the replication fork-protection factor Timeless promotes sister chromatid cohesion. Cortone G, Zheng G, Pensieri P, Chiappetta V, Tate R, Malacaria E, Pichierri P, Yu H, Pisani FM. PLoS Genet. 2018 Oct 10;14(10):e1007622. doi: 10.1371/journal.pgen.1007622. eCollection 2018 Oct. PGENETICS-D-18-00612 PubMed 30303954.
Backbone
  Vector backbone: pcDNA 3
  Backbone manufacturer: Invitrogen
  Backbone size w/o insert (bp): 5446
  Total vector size (bp): 8230
  Vector type: Mammalian Expression
  Selectable markers: Neomycin (select with G418)
Growth in bacteria
  Bacterial resistance: Ampicillin, 100 μg/mL
  Growth temperature: 37°C
  Growth strain: DH5alpha
  Copy number: High Copy
Gene/Insert
  Gene/Insert name: DDX11 (alt name: Chlr1)
  Species: H. sapiens (human)
  Insert size (bp): 2784
  GenBank ID: NM_030653.3
  Entrez Gene: DDX11 (a.k.a. CHL1, CHLR1, KRG2, WABS)
  Promoter: CMV
  Tag / fusion protein: 3xFLAG (C terminal on insert)
  Cloning method: Restriction Enzyme; 5′ cloning site Hind (not destroyed); 3′ cloning site XhoI (not destroyed)
  Sequencing primers: 5′ CMV-F
Terms and licenses: Academic/Nonprofit Terms; Industry Terms: Not Available to Industry
How to cite: pcDNA-DDX11-Flag-WT was a gift from Francesca Pisani (Addgene plasmid # 120727 ; http://n2t.net/addgene:120727 ; RRID:Addgene_120727)
