[The description below was written by a language model from this plasmid's Addgene catalogue record and pLannotate feature annotations shown in this document.]
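Description:
pcDNA-DDX11-Flag-WT is a mammalian expression plasmid built on the Invitrogen pcDNA 3 backbone, carrying the wild-type human DDX11 coding sequence (also known as ChlR1, the DNA helicase associated with Warsaw breakage syndrome). The insert was cloned by restriction enzymes between a HindIII-type 5′ site and XhoI. It is transcribed from the human cytomegalovirus immediate-early enhancer/promoter and terminated by the bovine growth hormone polyadenylation signal. A 3xFLAG epitope is fused in frame to the C-terminus of the helicase, so the protein can be detected or immunoprecipitated with anti-FLAG antibodies. The automated annotation labels the open reading frame as DDX11L8, a closely related DDX11-like paralogue, but the catalogue entry identifies it as DDX11. T7 and SP6 phage promoters flank the insert, as is usual for this backbone. The short "HIV-1 LTR", "ble" and "lacI" fragments in the feature table are probably partial matches to backbone sequence, not functional elements.

In E. coli the plasmid replicates from a high-copy ColE1/pUC-type origin and is selected with ampicillin through the β-lactamase gene. An f1 origin is also present, which permits single-stranded DNA production. For stable mammalian lines, an SV40 early promoter drives the neomycin phosphotransferase gene, followed by an SV40 poly(A) signal, allowing G418 selection. The sequenced record is 8,178 nt, slightly shorter than the 8,230 bp listed in the catalogue. The stated purpose is expression of FLAG-tagged wild-type DDX11 in mammalian cells. The associated publication examined the interaction of DDX11 with the replication fork-protection factor Timeless and its role in sister chromatid cohesion, and the "WT" in the name suggests use as a wild-type reference.
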