Features (pLannotate 1.2.2; 22 found; start..end, strand, type, name):
     30..82      -  misc_feature   bom (fragment): basis of mobility region from pBR322
    237..616     +  enhancer       CMV enhancer: human cytomegalovirus immediate early enhancer
    617..820     +  promoter       CMV promoter: human cytomegalovirus (CMV) immediate early promoter
    816..849     +  LTR            5' LTR (truncated) (fragment): truncated 5' long terminal repeat (LTR) from HIV-1
    865..883     +  promoter       T7 promoter: promoter for bacteriophage T7 RNA polymerase
    919..3636    +  CDS            DDX11L8: D11L8_HUMAN - Experimental evidence at protein level: Swiss-Prot protein existence level 1. Putative DNA helicase. From Homo sapiens (Human).
   3637..3702    +  CDS            3xFLAG: three tandem FLAG® epitope tags, followed by an enterokinase cleavage site
   3733..3751    -  promoter       SP6 promoter: promoter for bacteriophage SP6 RNA polymerase
   3777..4001    +  polyA_signal   bGH poly(A) signal: bovine growth hormone polyadenylation signal
   4005..4026    +  promoter       SV40 promoter (fragment): SV40 enhancer and early promoter
   4047..4475    +  rep_origin     f1 ori (sequence partly withheld): f1 bacteriophage origin of replication; arrow indicates direction of (+) strand synthesis
   4489..4818    +  promoter       SV40 promoter: SV40 enhancer and early promoter
   4885..5676    +  CDS            neo: KKA2_KLEPN - Also known as kan, nptII. Experimental evidence at protein level: Swiss-Prot protein existence level 1. Resistance to kanamycin, neomycin, paromomycin, ribostamycin, butirosin and gentamicin B. From Klebsiella pneumoniae.
   5700..5858    +  CDS            ble (fragment): BLE_KLEPN - Experimental evidence at protein level: Swiss-Prot protein existence level 1. Binding protein with a strong affinity to the bleomycin family of antibiotics. Binds to CL990; an antimitotic-antibiotic compound. From Klebsiella pneumoniae.
   5853..5974    +  polyA_signal   SV40 poly(A) signal: SV40 polyadenylation signal
   6047..6063    -  protein_bind   lac operator: The lac repressor binds to the lac operator to inhibit transcription in E. coli. This inhibition can be relieved by adding lactose or isopropyl-β-D-thiogalactopyranoside (IPTG). lac repressor encoded by lacI
   6071..6101    -  promoter       lac promoter: promoter for the E. coli lac operon
   6116..6137    -  protein_bind   CAP binding site: CAP binding activates transcription in the presence of cAMP. E. coli catabolite activator protein
   6150..6242    -  CDS            lacI (fragment): lac repressor; lacI; The lac repressor binds to the lac operator to inhibit transcription in E. coli. This inhibition can be relieved by adding lactose or isopropyl-β-D-thiogalactopyranoside (IPTG).
   6425..7013    -  rep_origin     ori: high-copy-number ColE1/pMB1/pBR322/pUC origin of replication
   7184..8044    -  CDS            AmpR: β-lactamase; bla; confers resistance to ampicillin, carbenicillin, and related antibiotics
   8045..8149    -  promoter       AmpR promoter: bla
>Addgene plasmid #120727 | pcDNA-DDX11-Flag-WT | addgene full sequence | sequence record 235210 | Addgene NGS Result
TCGACGGATCGGGAGATCTCCCGATCCCCTATGGTGCACTCTCAGTACAATCTGCTCTGATGCCGCATAG
TTAAGCCAGTATCTGCTCCCTGCTTGTGTGTTGGAGGTCGCTGAGTAGTGCGCGAGCAAAATTTAAGCTA
CAACAAGGCAAGGCTTGACCGACAATTGCATGAAGAATCTGCTTAGGGTTAGGCGTTTTGCGCTGCTTCG
CGATGTACGGGCCAGATATACGCGTTGACATTGATTATTGACTAGTTATTAATAGTAATCAATTACGGGG
TCATTAGTTCATAGCCCATATATGGAGTTCCGCGTTACATAACTTACGGTAAATGGCCCGCCTGGCTGAC
CGCCCAACGACCCCCGCCCATTGACGTCAATAATGACGTATGTTCCCATAGTAACGCCAATAGGGACTTT
CCATTGACGTCAATGGGTGGAGTATTTACGGTAAACTGCCCACTTGGCAGTACATCAAGTGTATCATATG
CCAAGTACGCCCCCTATTGACGTCAATGACGGTAAATGGCCCGCCTGGCATTATGCCCAGTACATGACCT
TATGGGACTTTCCTACTTGGCAGTACATCTACGTATTAGTCATCGCTATTACCATGGTGATGCGGTTTTG
GCAGTACATCAATGGGCGTGGATAGCGGTTTGACTCACGGGGATTTCCAAGTCTCCACCCCATTGACGTC
AATGGGAGTTTGTTTTGGCACCAAAATCAACGGGACTTTCCAAAATGTCGTAACAACTCCGCCCCATTGA
CGCAAATGGGCGGTAGGCGTGTACGGTGGGAGGTCTATATAAGCAGAGCTCTCTGGCTAACTAGAGAACC
CACTGCTTACTGGCTTATCGAAATTAATACGACTCACTATAGGGAGACCCAAGCTTATGCATCATCACCC
ATCACCACATGGCTAATGAAACACAGAAGGTTGGTGCCATCCATTTTCCTTTTCCCTTCACACCCTATTC
CATCCAGGAAGACTTCATGGCAGAGCTGTACCGGGTTTTGGAGGCTGGCAAGATTGGGATATTTGAGAGT
CCAACTGGCACTGGGAAGTCCTTAAGTCTTATTTGTGGGGCCCTCTCTTGGCTCCGTGACTTTGAACAGA
AGAAGCGTGAAGAAGAGGCACGACTCCTTGAAACTGGAACTGGCCCCTTACATGATGAGAAAGATGAATC
CCTGTGTCTGTCTTCTTCCTGCGAAGGGGCTGCAGGCACCCCGAGGCCTGCTGGAGAACCGGCCTGGGTT
ACTCAGTTTGTGCAGAAGAAAGAAGAGAGGGACCTGGTGGACCGACTAAAGGCGGAGCAGGCCAGGAGGA
AGCAGCGAGAAGAACGCCTGCAGCAGCTGCAGCACAGGGTGCAGCTCAAGTATGCAGCCAAGCGCCTGAG
GCAGGAAGAAGAAGAAAGAGAGAATCTCCTCCGCCTCAGCAGGGAGATGCTAGAGACAGGCCCGGAGGCT
GAGCGGCTGGAGCAGCTGGAGTCTGGGGAGGAGGAGCTGGTCCTCGCCGAATACGAGAGTGATGAGGAGA
AAAAGGTGGCGAGCAGAGTGGATGAGGATGAGGATGACCTGGAGGAAGAACACATAACTAAGATTTATTA
CTGTAGTCGGACACACTCCCAGCTGGCCCAGTTTGTGCATGAGGTGAAGAAGAGCCCCTTTGGCAAGGAT
GTTCGGCTGGTCTCCCTTGGCTCCCGGCAGAACCTTTGTGTAAATGAAGACGTGAAAAGCCTAGGTTCTG
TGCAGCTTATCAACGACCGCTGTGTGGACATGCAGAGAAGCAGGCACGAGAAGAAGAAAGGAGCTGAGGA
GGAGAAGCCAAAGAGGAGGAGGCAGGAGAAGCAGGCAGCCTGCCCCTTCTACAACCACGAGCAGATGGGC
CTTCTCCGGGATGAGGCCCTGGCAGAGGTGAAGGACATGGAGCAGCTGCTGGCCCTTGGGAAGGAGGCCC
GGGCCTGTCCCTATTACGGGAGCCGCCTTGCCATCCCTGCAGCCCAGCTGGTGGTGCTGCCCTATCAGAT
GCTGCTGCATGCGGCCACTCGGCAGGCCGCGGGCATCCGGCTGCAGGACCAGGTGGTGATCATCGACGAG
GCGCACAACCTGATCGACACCATCACGGGCATGCACAGCGTGGAGGTCAGCGGCTCCCAGCTCTGCCAGG
CCCATTCCCAGCTGCTGCAGTACGTGGAGCGATACGGGAAGCGTTTGAAGGCCAAGAACCTGATGTACCT
GAAGCAGATCCTGTATTTGCTGGAGAAATTCGTGGCTGTGCTAGGGGGGAACATTAAGCAAAATCCCAAT
ACACAGAGTCTGTCACAGACAGGGACGGAGCTGAAGACCATCAACGACTTTCTCTTCCAGAGCCAGATCG
ACAACATCAACCTGTTCAAGGTGCAGCGATACTGTGAGAAGAGCATGATCAGCAGAAAGCTCTTTGGATT
CACTGAACGGTACGGAGCAGTGTTCTCATCCCGGGAGCAGCCCAAACTGGCTGGGTTTCAGCAATTCCTG
CAGAGCCTGCAGCCCAGGACGACTGAAGCTCTTGCAGCCCCTGCAGACGAGAGTCAGGCCAGCACCCTGC
GACCAGCTTCTCCACTGATGCACATTGAAGGCTTCCTGGCAGCTCTCACTACGGCCAACCAGGACGGCAG
GGTCATCCTGAGCCGCCAAGGCAGCCTCAGTCAGAGCACCCTGAAGTTTTTGCTCCTGAATCCAGCTGTG
CACTTTGCCCAAGTGGTGAAGGAATGCCGGGCAGTGGTCATTGCGGGGGGTACCATGCAGCCGGTGTCAG
ACTTCCGGCAGCAGCTGCTGGCCTGTGCCGGGGTGGAAGCTGAGCGCGTGGTGGAGTTTTCCTGTGGTCA
CGTGATCCCTCCAGACAACATCCTGCCCCTTGTCATCTGCAGCGGGATCTCCAACCAGCCGCTGGAATTC
ACGTTCCAGAAGAGAGAGCTGCCTCAGATGATGGACGAGGTGGGTCGCATTCTCTGTAACCTGTGTGGTG
TGGTTCCTGGAGGGGTGGTCTGTTTCTTCCCCTCCTACGAGTACCTGCGCCAGGTCCATGCCCACTGGGA
GAAGGGTGGCCTGCTGGGCCGTCTGGCTGCCAGGAAGAAGATATTCCAGGAACCTAAGAGCGCACACCAG
GTGGAGCAGGTGCTGCTGGCATATTCCAGGTGCATCCAGGCCTGTGGCCAGGAGAGAGGCCAGGTGACAG
GGGCCCTGCTCCTCTCTGTGGTTGGAGGAAAGATGAGTGAAGGGATCAACTTCTCTGACAACCTAGGCCG
GTGTGTGGTGATGGTGGGCATGCCCTTCCCCAACATCAGGTCTGCAGAGCTGCAGGAGAAGATGGCCTAC
TTGGATCAAACCCTCCCCAGAGCCCCCGGCCAGGCACCCCCAGGGAAGGCTCTGGTGGAGAACCTGTGCA
TGAAGGCCGTCAACCAGTCCATAGGCAGGGCCATCAGGCACCAGAAGGATTTTGCCAGCGTAGTGCTCCT
GGACCAGCGATATGCCCGGCCCCCTGTCCTGGCCAAGCTGCCGGCCTGGATCCGAGCCCGTGTGGAGGTC
AAAGCTACCTTTGGCCCCGCCATTGCTGCTGTGCAGAAGTTTCACCGGGAGAAGTCGGCCTCTTCCGACT
ACAAAGACCATGACGGTGATTATAAAGATCATGACATCGATTACAAGGATGACGATGACAAGTGACTCGA
GCATGCATCTAGAGGGCCCTATTCTATAGTGTCACCTAAATGCTAGAGCTCGCTGATCAGCCTCGACTGT
GCCTTCTAGTTGCCAGCCATCTGTTGTTTGCCCCTCCCCCGTGCCTTCCTTGACCCTGGAAGGTGCCACT
CCCACTGTCCTTTCCTAATAAAATGAGGAAATTGCATCGCATTGTCTGAGTAGGTGTCATTCTATTCTGG
GGGGTGGGGTGGGGCAGGACAGCAAGGGGGAGGATTGGGAAGACAATAGCAGGCATGCTGGGGATGCGGT
GGGCTCTATGGCTTCTGAGGCGGAAAGAACCAGCTGGGGCTCTAGGGGGTATCCCC
[124 nt withheld, positions 4047-4170]
C
[91 nt withheld, positions 4172-4262]
A
[49 nt withheld, positions 4264-4312]
CCTTTGACGTTGGAGTCCACGTTCTTT
[37 nt withheld, positions 4340-4376]
ACCCTATCTCGGTCTATTCTTTTGATTTATAAGGGATTTTGCCGATTTCGGCCTATTGGTTAAAAAATGA
GCTGATTTAACAAAAATTTAACGCGAATTAATTCTGTGGAATGTGTGTCAGTTAGGGTGTGGAAAGTCCC
CAGGCTCCCCAGCAGGCAGAAGTATGCAAAGCATGCATCTCAATTAGTCAGCAACCAGGTGTGGAAAGTC
CCCAGGCTCCCCAGCAGGCAGAAGTATGCAAAGCATGCATCTCAATTAGTCAGCAACCATAGTCCCGCCC
CTAACTCCGCCCATCCCGCCCCTAACTCCGCCCAGTTCCGCCCATTCTCCGCCCCATGGCTGACTAATTT
TTTTTATTTATGCAGAGGCCGAGGCCGCCTCTGCCTCTGAGCTATTCCAGAAGTAGTGAGGAGGCTTTTT
TGGAGGCCTAGGCTTTTGCAAAAAGCTCCCGGGAGCTTGTATATCCATTTTCGGATCTGATCAAGAGACA
GGATGAGGATCGTTTCGCATGATTGAACAAGATGGATTGCACGCAGGTTCTCCGGCCGCTTGGGTGGAGA
GGCTATTCGGCTATGACTGGGCACAACAGACAATCGGCTGCTCTGATGCCGCCGTGTTCCGGCTGTCAGC
GCAGGGGCGCCCGGTTCTTTTTGTCAAGACCGACCTGTCCGGTGCCCTGAATGAACTGCAGGACGAGGCA
GCGCGGCTATCGTGGCTGGCCACGACGGGCGTTCCTTGCGCAGCTGTGCTCGACGTTGTCACTGAAGCGG
GAAGGGACTGGCTGCTATTGGGCGAAGTGCCGGGGCAGGATCTCCTGTCATCTCACCTTGCTCCTGCCGA
GAAAGTATCCATCATGGCTGATGCAATGCGGCGGCTGCATACGCTTGATCCGGCTACCTGCCCATTCGAC
CACCAAGCGAAACATCGCATCGAGCGAGCACGTACTCGGATGGAAGCCGGTCTTGTCGATCAGGATGATC
TGGACGAAGAGCATCAGGGGCTCGCGCCAGCCGAACTGTTCGCCAGGCTCAAGGCGCGCATGCCCGACGG
CGAGGATCTCGTCGTGACCCATGGCGATGCCTGCTTGCCGAATATCATGGTGGAAAATGGCCGCTTTTCT
GGATTCATCGACTGTGGCCGGCTGGGTGTGGCGGACCGCTATCAGGACATAGCGTTGGCTACCCGTGATA
TTGCTGAAGAGCTTGGCGGCGAATGGGCTGACCGCTTCCTCGTGCTTTACGGTATCGCCGCTCCCGATTC
GCAGCGCATCGCCTTCTATCGCCTTCTTGACGAGTTCTTCTGAGCGGGACTCTGGGGTTCGAAATGACCG
ACCAAGCGACGCCCAACCTGCCATCACGAGATTTCGATTCCACCGCCGCCTTCTATGAAAGGTTGGGCTT
CGGAATCGTTTTCCGGGACGCCGGCTGGATGATCCTCCAGCGCGGGGATCTCATGCTGGAGTTCTTCGCC
CACCCCAACTTGTTTATTGCAGCTTATAATGGTTACAAATAAAGCAATAGCATCACAAATTTCACAAATA
AAGCATTTTTTTCACTGCATTCTAGTTGTGGTTTGTCCAAACTCATCAATGTATCTTATCATGTCTGTAT
ACCGTCGACCTCTAGCTAGAGCTTGGCGTAATCATGGTCATAGCTGTTTCCTGTGTGAAATTGTTATCCG
CTCACAATTCCACACAACATACGAGCCGGAAGCATAAAGTGTAAAGCCTGGGGTGCCTAATGAGTGAGCT
AACTCACATTAATTGCGTTGCGCTCACTGCCCGCTTTCCAGTCGGGAAACCTGTCGTGCCAGCTGCATTA
ATGAATCGGCCAACGCGCGGGGAGAGGCGGTTTGCGTATTGGGCGCTCTTCCGCTTCCTCGCTCACTGAC
TCGCTGCGCTCGGTCGTTCGGCTGCGGCGAGCGGTATCAGCTCACTCAAAGGCGGTAATACGGTTATCCA
CAGAATCAGGGGATAACGCAGGAAAGAACATGTGAGCAAAAGGCCAGCAAAAGGCCAGGAACCGTAAAAA
GGCCGCGTTGCTGGCGTTTTTCCATAGGCTCCGCCCCCCTGACGAGCATCACAAAAATCGACGCTCAAGT
CAGAGGTGGCGAAACCCGACAGGACTATAAAGATACCAGGCGTTTCCCCCTGGAAGCTCCCTCGTGCGCT
CTCCTGTTCCGACCCTGCCGCTTACCGGATACCTGTCCGCCTTTCTCCCTTCGGGAAGCGTGGCGCTTTC
TCATAGCTCACGCTGTAGGTATCTCAGTTCGGTGTAGGTCGTTCGCTCCAAGCTGGGCTGTGTGCACGAA
CCCCCCGTTCAGCCCGACCGCTGCGCCTTATCCGGTAACTATCGTCTTGAGTCCAACCCGGTAAGACACG
ACTTATCGCCACTGGCAGCAGCCACTGGTAACAGGATTAGCAGAGCGAGGTATGTAGGCGGTGCTACAGA
GTTCTTGAAGTGGTGGCCTAACTACGGCTACACTAGAAGAACAGTATTTGGTATCTGCGCTCTGCTGAAG
CCAGTTACCTTCGGAAAAAGAGTTGGTAGCTCTTGATCCGGCAAACAAACCACCGCTGGTAGCGGTGGTT
TTTTTGTTTGCAAGCAGCAGATTACGCGCAGAAAAAAAGGATCTCAAGAAGATCCTTTGATCTTTTCTAC
GGGGTCTGACGCTCAGTGGAACGAAAACTCACGTTAAGGGATTTTGGTCATGAGATTATCAAAAAGGATC
TTCACCTAGATCCTTTTAAATTAAAAATGAAGTTTTAAATCAATCTAAAGTATATATGAGTAAACTTGGT
CTGACAGTTACCAATGCTTAATCAGTGAGGCACCTATCTCAGCGATCTGTCTATTTCGTTCATCCATAGT
TGCCTGACTCCCCGTCGTGTAGATAACTACGATACGGGAGGGCTTACCATCTGGCCCCAGTGCTGCAATG
ATACCGCGAGACCCACGCTCACCGGCTCCAGATTTATCAGCAATAAACCAGCCAGCCGGAAGGGCCGAGC
GCAGAAGTGGTCCTGCAACTTTATCCGCCTCCATCCAGTCTATTAATTGTTGCCGGGAAGCTAGAGTAAG
TAGTTCGCCAGTTAATAGTTTGCGCAACGTTGTTGCCATTGCTACAGGCATCGTGGTGTCACGCTCGTCG
TTTGGTATGGCTTCATTCAGCTCCGGTTCCCAACGATCAAGGCGAGTTACATGATCCCCCATGTTGTGCA
AAAAAGCGGTTAGCTCCTTCGGTCCTCCGATCGTTGTCAGAAGTAAGTTGGCCGCAGTGTTATCACTCAT
GGTTATGGCAGCACTGCATAATTCTCTTACTGTCATGCCATCCGTAAGATGCTTTTCTGTGACTGGTGAG
TACTCAACCAAGTCATTCTGAGAATAGTGTATGCGGCGACCGAGTTGCTCTTGCCCGGCGTCAATACGGG
ATAATACCGCGCCACATAGCAGAACTTTAAAAGTGCTCATCATTGGAAAACGTTCTTCGGGGCGAAAACT
CTCAAGGATCTTACCGCTGTTGAGATCCAGTTCGATGTAACCCACTCGTGCACCCAACTGATCTTCAGCA
TCTTTTACTTTCACCAGCGTTTCTGGGTGAGCAAAAACAGGAAGGCAAAATGCCGCAAAAAAGGGAATAA
GGGCGACACGGAAATGTTGAATACTCATACTCTTCCTTTTTCAATATTATTGAAGCATTTATCAGGGTTA
TTGTCTCATGAGCGGATACATATTTGAATGTATTTAGAAAAATAAACAAATAGGGGTTCCGCGCACATTT
CCCCGAAAAGTGCCACCTGACG
