>Addgene plasmid #120727 | pcDNA-DDX11-Flag-WT | depositor partial sequence | sequence record 229332 | Sequence of the insert including the C-terminal 3xFLAG
ATGGCTAATGAAACACAGAAGGTTGGTGCCATCCATTTTCCTTTTCCCTTCACACCCTATTCCATCCAGG
AAGACTTCATGGCAGAGCTGTACCGGGTTTTGGAGGCTGGCAAGATTGGGATATTTGAGAGTCCAACTGG
CACTGGGAAGTCCTTAAGTCTTATTTGTGGGGCCCTCTCTTGGCTCCGTGACTTTGAACAGAAGAAGCGT
GAAGAAGAGGCACGACTCCTTGAAACTGGAACTGGCCCCTTACATGATGAGAAAGATGAATCCCTGTGTC
TGTCTTCTTCCTGCGAAGGGGCTGCAGGCACCCCGAGGCCTGCTGGAGAACCGGCCTGGGTTACTCAGTT
TGTGCAGAAGAAAGAAGAGAGGGACCTGGTGGACCGACTAAAGGCGGAGCAGGCCAGGAGGAAGCAGCGA
GAAGAACGCCTGCAGCAGCTGCAGCACAGGGTGCAGCTCAAGTATGCAGCCAAGCGCCTGAGGCAGGAAG
AAGAAGAAAGAGAGAATCTCCTCCGCCTCAGCAGGGAGATGCTAGAGACAGGCCCGGAGGCTGAGCGGCT
GGAGCAGCTGGAGTCTGGGGAGGAGGAGCTGGTCCTCGCCGAATACGAGAGTGATGAGGAGAAAAAGGTG
GCGAGCAGAGTGGATGAGGATGAGGATGACCTGGAGGAAGAACACATAACTAAGATTTATTACTGTAGTC
GGACACACTCCCAGCTGGCCCAGTTTGTGCATGAGGTGAAGAAGAGCCCCTTTGGCAAGGATGTTCGGCT
GGTCTCCCTTGGCTCCCGGCAGAACCTTTGTGTAAATGAAGACGTGAAAAGCCTAGGTTCTGTGCAGCTT
ATCAACGACCGCTGTGTGGACATGCAGAGAAGCAGGCACGAGAAGAAGAAAGGAGCTGAGGAGGAGAAGC
CAAAGAGGAGGAGGCAGGAGAAGCAGGCAGCCTGCCCCTTCTACAACCACGAGCAGATGGGCCTTCTCCG
GGATGAGGCCCTGGCAGAGGTGAAGGACATGGAGCAGCTGCTGGCCCTTGGGAAGGAGGCCCGGGCCTGT
CCCTATTACGGGAGCCGCCTTGCCATCCCTGCAGCCCAGCTGGTGGTGCTGCCCTATCAGATGCTGCTGC
ATGCGGCCACTCGGCAGGCCGCGGGCATCCGGCTGCAGGACCAGGTGGTGATCATCGACGAGGCGCACAA
CCTGATCGACACCATCACGGGCATGCACAGCGTGGAGGTCAGCGGCTCCCAGCTCTGCCAGGCCCATTCC
CAGCTGCTGCAGTACGTGGAGCGATACGGGAAGCGTTTGAAGGCCAAGAACCTGATGTACCTGAAGCAGA
TCCTGTATTTGCTGGAGAAATTCGTGGCTGTGCTAGGGGGGAACATTAAGCAAAATCCCAATACACAGAG
TCTGTCACAGACAGGGACGGAGCTGAAGACCATCAACGACTTTCTCTTCCAGAGCCAGATCGACAACATC
AACCTGTTCAAGGTGCAGCGATACTGTGAGAAGAGCATGATCAGCAGAAAGCTCTTTGGATTCACTGAAC
GGTACGGAGCAGTGTTCTCATCCCGGGAGCAGCCCAAACTGGCTGGGTTTCAGCAATTCCTGCAGAGCCT
GCAGCCCAGGACGACTGAAGCACTTGCAGCCCCTGCAGACGAGAGTCAGGCCAGCACCCTGCGACCAGCT
TCTCCACTGATGCACATTGAAGGCTTCCTGGCAGCTCTCACTACGGCCAACCAGGACGGCAGGGTCATCC
TGAGCCGCCAAGGCAGCCTCAGTCAGAGCACCCTGAAGTTTTTGCTCCTGAATCCAGCTGTGCACTTTGC
CCAAGTGGTGAAGGAATGCCGGGCAGTGGTCATTGCGGGGGGTACCATGCAGCCGGTGTCTGACTTCCGG
CAGCAGCTGCTGGCCTGTGCCGGGGTGGAAGCTGAGCGCGTGGTGGAGTTTTCCTGTGGTCACGTGATCC
CTCCAGACAACATCCTGCCCCTTGTCATCTGCAGCGGGATCTCCAACCAGCCGCTGGAATTCACGTTCCA
GAAAAGAGAGCTGCCTCAGATGATGGACGAGGTGGGTCGCATTCTCTGTAACCTGTGCGGTGTGGTTCCT
GGAGGGGTGGTCTGTTTCTTCCCCTCCTACGAGTACCTGCGCCAGGTCCATGCCCACTGGGAGAAGGGTG
GCCTGCTGGGCCGTCTGGCTGCCAGGAAGAAGATATTCCAGGAACCTAAGAGCGCACACCAGGTGGAGCA
GGTGCTGCTGGCATATTCCAGGTGCATCCAGGCCTGTGGCCAGGAGAGAGGCCAGGTGACAGGGGCCCTG
CTCCTCTCTGTGGTTGGAGGAAAGATGAGTGAAGGGATCAACTTCTCTGACAACCTAGGCCGGTGTGTGG
TGATGGTGGGCATGCCCTTCCCCAACATCAGGTCTGCAGAGCTGCAGGAGAAGATGGCCTACTTGGATCA
AACCCTCCCCAGAGCCCCCGGCCAGGCACCCCCAGGGAAGGCTCTGGTGGAGAACCTGTGCATGAAGGCC
GTCAACCAGTCCATAGGCAGGGCCATCAGGCACCAGAAGGATTTTGCCAGCGTAGTGCTCCTGGACCAGC
GATATGCCCGGCCCCCTGTCCTGGCCAAGCTGCCGGCCTGGATCCGAGCCCGTGTGGAGGTCAAAGCTAC
CTTTGGCCCCGCCATTGCTGCTGTGCAGAAGTTTCACCGGGAGAAGTCGGCCTCTTCCGACTACAAAGAC
CATGACGGTGATTATAAAGATCATGACATCGATTACAAGGATGACGATGACAAGTGA
